>Addgene plasmid #198586 | pENTR223-BPLF1_2001-3000 | addgene full sequence | sequence record 455320 | Addgene NGS Result
CTTTCCTGCGTTATCCCCTGATTCTGTGGATAACCGTATTACCGCCTTTGAGTGAGCTGATACCGCTCGC
CGCAGCCGAACGACCGAGCGCAGCGAGTCAGTGAGCGAGGAAGCGGAAGAGCGCCCAATACGCAAACCGC
CTCTCCCCGCGCGTTGGCCGATTCATTAATGCAGCTGGCACGACAGGTTTCCCGACTGGAAAGCGGGCAG
TGAGCGCAACGCAATTAATACGCGTACCGCTAGCCAGGAAGAGTTTGTAGAAACGCAAAAAGGCCATCCG
TCAGGATGGCCTTCTGCTTAGTTTGATGCCTGGCAGTTTATGGCGGGCGTCCTGCCCGCCACCCTCCGGG
CCGTTGCTTCACAACGTTCAAATCCGCTCCCGGCGGATTTGTCCTACTCAGGAGAGCGTTCACCGACAAA
CAACAGATAAAACGAAAGGCCCAGTCTTCCGACTGAGCCTTTCGTTTTATTTGATGCCTGGCAGTTCCCT
ACTCTCGCGTTAACGCTAGCATGGATGTTTTCCCAGTCACGACGTTGTAAAACGACGGCCAGTCTTAAGC
TCGGGCCCCAAATAATGATTTTATTTTGACTGATAGTGACCTGTTCGTTGCAACAAATTGATGAGCAATG
CTTTTTTATAATGCCAACTTTGTACAAAAAAGTTGGCATGCGGGCACAATTTCTGGCGGCGGCAGGGCCG
GCGAAATACGCCGGCACCCTCTGGCTGGAAACAGAGTCTCCCTGCGACCCCCTTAACCCGGCCTACGTCT
CCGCAGACACCCAGGAGCCGCTCAACTACATCCCCGTCTACCACAACTTTCTGGAATATGTCATGCCCAC
CGTGCTGGAGAACCCAGAGGCCTTTTCCCTGACCCCAGCCGGACGCCCCCAAGCTATTGGTCCCCCGCAG
GATGACCAAGAGAGGAGGAAAAGAACCCTGGCCAGTGTAGCTTCCGCCCGCCTCAGCGCCGCCGCCGCCG
ACTCCTACTGGGACACCTGGCCCGACGTGGAGTCCAACGCCGGGGAGCTGCTTCGGGAATACGTCTCTGC
GCCCAAAGCCCTGATGGAAGACCTGGCAGACAACCCAATTGTGGCCATGACGCTTCTAGCGCACGCCAGT
CTCATCGCCTCTAGGAATCACCCCCCTTATCCAGCCCCGGCCACAGACCGGGAAGTTATTCTATTGGAAC
AACGGGAGATGATGGCGCTGCTGGTCGGCACACATCCGGCCTACGCTGCCGCCTTCCTGGGCGCCCCATC
GTTCTACGCAGGACTCGGCCTGGTCTCGGCTCTAGCGAGAGATGGGGGTTTGGGAGACCTCCTGTCGGAC
TCGGTCCTCACCTACAGGCTGGTCAGGAGTCCAGCCTCCGGGAGGGGGGGCATGCCCTCAACCACCCGCG
GCAGCAACGACGGGGAAGACGCGCGCCGCCTCACCCGCCACCGCATCGCCGGTCCACCCACCGGCTTCAT
CTTCTTCCAGGACGCCTGGGAGGAGATGGATACCCGGGCCGCCCTCTGGCCGCACCCCGAGTTCTTGGGC
CTGGTCCACAACCAAAGTACGGCCCGCGCCCGAGCCTGCATGCTGCTCCTCGCACGCCGGTGCTTCGCCC
CCGAGGCCCTTCAGCAGCTCTGGCACTCATTGCGCCCGCTGGAGGGCCCGGTCGCATTTCAGGACTACCT
GCGCGACTTTGTGAAGCAGGCCTATACACGCGGAGAAGAGCTCCCCAGGGCGGAGGGACTCGAGGTCCCC
CGCGAAACCCCGTCTTCCTACGGCACCGTTACCGGCCGGGCCCTGAGAAATCTTATGCCTTATGGCACTC
CCATTACCGGTCCTAAGAGGGGCTCCGGTGACACCATCCCCGTCTCCGTTTTTGAGGCGGCCGTGGCGGC
GGCCTTCCTCGGTCGGCCCCTAACTCTCTTTGTCTCCTCTCAATATCTGTTTAACCTGAAGACCCTGGGA
CAGGTCAGGGTCGTTGCTCCCCTCCTCTACTGCGACGGGCACTCTGAGCCCTTCCGGTCCCTGGTGGAGA
CCATCTCGCTGAATTTTCTGCAGGACCTGGACGGCTACTCCGAGTCTTTCGAGCCAGAGATGTCCATCTT
TGCACGCCAGGCCGTGTGGCTACGCGAGCTTCTCACCGAGGCCAGGGCCGCCAAACCTAAGGAGGCCAGG
CCCCCCACCGTGGCCATCCTGGCCAACAGAAAAAACATCATCTGGAAGTGTTTCACCTATCGGCACAATC
TGCCGGACGTGCAGTTCTACTTTAACGCGGCCGGGGCCTCACGATGGCCGACCGATGTACTCAACCCCTC
CTTCTACGAGCACGAAGATCCTCCACTGCCGGTTGGATACCAGCTTCCCCCGAATCCACGCAACGTCCAG
GAGCTGTTCTCCGGTTTCCCCCCAAGGGTGGGGCACGGACTGGTCAGCGGGGACGGGTTTCAGTCAGCAG
ATAACACCCCGGCCTCCTCCGACCGGCTCCAGCAGTTGGGAGGAGGGGAGACGGACCAGGGGGAAAAGGG
GAGCACTACTGCTGAATCTGAGGCCTCTGGCCCTCCCAGCCCACAGAGCCCCCTCTTAGAGAAGGTGGCC
CCTGGCAGGCCCAGGGACTGGCTGTCTCCTACCTCCTCCCCCCGGGACGTGACAGTTACCCCGGGATTGG
CCGCCCCCATCACTCTCCCAGGCCCCCGATTGATGGCAAGGCCCTATTTCGGGGCCGAAACGAGGGCTTC
CGAGAGCCCAGACCGGTCTCCGGGAAGCTCCCCAAGGCCATGGCCCAAAGATTCCCTGGAGCTCCTTCCC
CAACCAGCACCACAACAGCCCCCCTCAAGTCCCTGGGCTTCTGAACAAGGGCCCATCGTCTACACATTGT
CTCCACACTCTACACCATCGACTGCCTCGGGGTCACAGAAGAAACATACCATCCAGATTCCAGGGTTGGT
GCCTTCACAGAAGCCCAGTTATCCACCCTCAGCCCCCTACAAGCCCGGCCAGTCGACGGGAGGCATAGCT
CCCACACCATCAGCGGCATCTTTAACGACTTTTGGGCTCCAGCCCCAGGACACACAAGCCTCCTCTCAGG
ACCCACCCTATGGCCATTCTATCATGCAACGGGAGAAGAAACAGCAGGGGGGCCGGGAAGAAGCCGCGGA
GATTCGGCCCTCCGCCACCCGCCTCCCCACGGCCGTCGGGCTGCGACCCCGTGCGCCCGTGGTGGCCGCC
GGCGCAGCAGCCTCCGCTACTCCAGCGTTCGACCCGGGAGAAGCGCCGTCCGGCTTTCCCATCCCCCAGG
CACCCGCCCTGGGGTCCGGCTTGGCCGCCCCGGCGCACACCCCAGTTGGTGCATTGGCACCGCGCCCCCA
AAAAACGCAAGCACAAAGGCCCCAAGATGCAGCTGCCCTGCCCACCCCCACAATTAAAGCGGTGGGTGCC
AGGCCCGTGCCAAAGGCCACGGGGGCGCTGGCGGCCGGCGCCCGTCCTCGGGGGCAGCCCACCGCGGCCC
CGCCGTCGGCTGCATCTCCGCCGCGCGTGTCTCTCCCTGTCAGGAGCAGACAGCAACAATCCCCCGCAAT
CCCATTGCCCCCAATGCATTCCGGCTCGGAGCCTGGCGCGCGGCCCGAGGTGCGCCTATCCCAGTACCGG
CATGCGGGTCCCCAAACATACACCGTGCGACCAACTTTCTTGTACAAAGTTGGCATTATAAGAAAGCATT
GCTTATCAATTTGTTGCAACGAACAGGTCACTATCAGTCAAAATAAAATCATTATTTGCCATCCAGCTGA
TATCCCCTATAGTGAGTCGTATTACATGGTCATAGCTGTTTCCTGGCAGCTCTGGCCCGTGTCTCAAAAT
CTCTGATGTTACATTGCACAAGATAAAAATATATCATCATGCCTCCTCTAGACCAGCCAGGACAGAAATG
CCTCGACTTCGCTGCTACCCAAGGTTGCCGGGTGACGCACACCGTGGAAACGGATGAAGGCACGAACCCA
GTGGACATAAGCCTGTTCGGTTCGTAAGCTGTAATGCAAGTAGCGTATGCGCTCACGCAACTGGTCCAGA
ACCTTGACCGAACGCAGCGGTGGTAACGGCGCAGTGGCGGTTTTCATGGCTTGTTATGACTGTTTTTTTG
GGGTACAGTCTATGCCTCGGGCATCCAAGCAGCAAGCGCGTTACGCCGTGGGTCGATGTTTGATGTTATG
GAGCAGCAACGATGTTACGCAGCAGGGCAGTCGCCCTAAAACAAAGTTAAACATTATGAGGGAAGCGGTG
ATCGCCGAAGTATCGACTCAACTATCAGAGGTAGTTGGCGTCATCGAGCGCCATCTCGAACCGACGTTGC
TGGCCGTACATTTGTACGGCTCCGCAGTGGATGGCGGCCTGAAGCCACACAGTGATATTGATTTGCTGGT
TACGGTGACCGTAAGGCTTGATGAAACAACGCGGCGAGCTTTGATCAACGACCTTTTGGAAACTTCGGCT
TCCCCTGGAGAGAGCGAGATTCTCCGCGCTGTAGAAGTCACCATTGTTGTGCACGACGACATCATTCCGT
GGCGTTATCCAGCTAAGCGCGAACTGCAATTTGGAGAATGGCAGCGCAATGACATTCTTGCAGGTATCTT
CGAGCCAGCCACGATCGACATTGATCTGGCTATCTTGCTGACAAAAGCAAGAGAACATAGCGTTGCCTTG
GTAGGTCCAGCGGCGGAGGAACTCTTTGATCCGGTTCCTGAACAGGATCTATTTGAGGCGCTAAATGAAA
CCTTAACGCTATGGAACTCGCCGCCCGACTGGGCTGGCGATGAGCGAAATGTAGTGCTTACGTTGTCCCG
CATTTGGTACAGCGCAGTAACCGGCAAAATCGCGCCGAAGGATGTCGCTGCCGACTGGGCAATGGAGCGC
CTGCCGGCCCAGTATCAGCCCGTCATACTTGAAGCTAGACAGGCTTATCTTGGACAAGAAGAAGATCGCT
TGGCCTCGCGCGCAGATCAGTTGGAAGAATTTGTCCACTACGTGAAAGGCGAGATCACCAAGGTAGTCGG
CAAATAACCCTCGAGCCACCCATGACCAAAATCCCTTAACGTGAGTTACGCGTCGTTCCACTGAGCGTCA
GACCCCGTAGAAAAGATCAAAGGATCTTCTTGAGATCCTTTTTTTCTGCGCGTAATCTGCTGCTTGCAAA
CAAAAAAACCACCGCTACCAGCGGTGGTTTGTTTGCCGGATCAAGAGCTACCAACTCTTTTTCCGAAGGT
AACTGGCTTCAGCAGAGCGCAGATACCAAATACTGTTCTTCTAGTGTAGCCGTAGTTAGGCCACCACTTC
AAGAACTCTGTAGCACCGCCTACATACCTCGCTCTGCTAATCCTGTTACCAGTGGCTGCTGCCAGTGGCG
ATAAGTCGTGTCTTACCGGGTTGGACTCAAGACGATAGTTACCGGATAAGGCGCAGCGGTCGGGCTGAAC
GGGGGGTTCGTGCACACAGCCCAGCTTGGAGCGAACGACCTACACCGAACTGAGATACCTACAGCGTGAG
CTATGAGAAAGCGCCACGCTTCCCGAAGGGAGAAAGGCGGACAGGTATCCGGTAAGCGGCAGGGTCGGAA
CAGGAGAGCGCACGAGGGAGCTTCCAGGGGGAAACGCCTGGTATCTTTATAGTCCTGTCGGGTTTCGCCA
CCTCTGACTTGAGCGTCGATTTTTGTGATGCTCGTCAGGGGGGCGGAGCCTATGGAAAAACGCCAGCAAC
GCGGCCTTTTTACGGTTCCTGGCCTTTTGCTGGCCTTTTGCTCACATGTT
Features (pLannotate 1.2.2; 12 found; start..end, strand, type, name):
    121..213     +  CDS            lacI (fragment): lac repressor; lacI; The lac repressor binds to the lac operator to inhibit transcription in E. coli. This inhibition can be relieved by adding lactose or isopropyl-β-D-thiogalactopyranoside (IPTG).
    268..295     -  terminator     rrnB T2 terminator: transcription terminator T2 from the E. coli rrnB gene
    427..470     +  terminator     rrnB T1 terminator: Escherichia coli rrnB; transcription terminator T1 from the E. coli rrnB gene
    517..553     -  CDS            lacZα (fragment): LacZα fragment of β-galactosidase; lacZ fragment
    570..665     +  protein_bind   attL3: mutant version of attL; recombination site for the Gateway® LR reaction LR Clonase™
    671..3670    +  CDS            LTP_EBVB9 (fragment): Experimental evidence at protein level: Swiss-Prot protein existence level 1. Large tegument protein that plays multiple roles in the viral cycle. During viral entry, remains associated with the capsid while most of the tegument is detached and participates in the capsid transport toward the host nucleus. Plays a role in the routing of the capsid at the nuclear pore complex and subsequent uncoating. Within the host nucleus, acts as a deneddylase and promotes the degradation of nuclear CRLs (cullin-RING ubiquitin ligases) and thereby stabilizes nuclear CRL substrates, while cytoplasmic CRLs rem
   3672..3767    -  protein_bind   attL3: mutant version of attL; recombination site for the Gateway® LR reaction LR Clonase™
   3786..3804    -  promoter       T7 promoter: promoter for bacteriophage T7 RNA polymerase
   3994..4017    +  promoter       Pc promoter (fragment): intI1 (promoter lies within the coding sequence); class 1 integron promoter
   4193..4249    +  CDS            GmR (fragment): gentamycin acetyltransferase; aacC1; confers resistance to gentamycin
   4256..5047    +  CDS            SmR: aminoglycoside adenylyltransferase (Murphy, 1985); aadA; confers resistance to spectinomycin and streptomycin
   5140..5728    +  rep_origin     ori: high-copy-number ColE1/pMB1/pBR322/pUC origin of replication
