[The description below was written by a language model from this plasmid's Addgene catalogue record and pLannotate feature annotations shown in this document.]
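Description:
pENTR223-BPLF1_2001-3000 is a Gateway entry clone built on the pENTR223.1 backbone, carrying a wild-type fragment of the Epstein-Barr virus BPLF1 gene. It is a bacterial cloning plasmid of about 5.8 kb, maintained at high copy through a ColE1/pUC-type origin and selected with spectinomycin via the aadA (SmR) aminoglycoside adenylyltransferase gene. This gene sits downstream of a fragment of the class 1 integron Pc promoter and a short remnant of a gentamicin resistance gene. Small lacI and lacZα fragments are backbone remnants with no evident function here.

The insert is annotated as a 3,000 bp fragment matching the EBV large tegument protein (BPLF1). This multifunctional herpesvirus protein is involved in capsid transport and uncoating, and it has deneddylase activity against nuclear cullin-RING ligases. The "2001-3000" in the name presumably marks the segment of this very large gene that was cloned, and the 3,000 bp length would fit 1,000 codons, but the record does not say which coordinate system is used.

The fragment is flanked by two Gateway attL recombination sites, both labelled attL3 by the automated annotation. These allow LR Clonase-mediated transfer of the insert into attR-containing destination vectors. The rrnB T1 and T2 terminators lie upstream of the cassette and insulate it from read-through transcription. A T7 promoter sits just beyond the downstream att site, pointing back toward the insert. The plasmid has no expression promoter for eukaryotic cells and serves as a shuttle source for making expression or two-hybrid constructs. This fits its origin in a study mapping interactions among EBV proteins and between EBV and human proteins.
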