Addgene plasmid #198586: pENTR223-BPLF1_2001-3000
Purpose: Gateway Entry Clone
Depositing lab: Eric Johannsen. Depositing organization: Brigham and Women's Hospital. Publication: Epstein-Barr virus and virus human protein interaction maps. Calderwood MA, Venkatesan K, Xing L, Chase MR, Vazquez A, Holthaus AM, Ewence AE, Li N, Hirozane-Kishikawa T, Hill DE, Vidal M, Kieff E, Johannsen E. Proc Natl Acad Sci U S A. 2007 May 1;104(18):7606-11. doi: 10.1073/pnas.0702332104. Epub 2007 Apr 19. PubMed 17446270.
Backbone
  Vector backbone: pENTR223.1
  Backbone manufacturer: Invitrogen
  Backbone size w/o insert (bp): 2875
  Vector type: Gateway Entry Vector
Growth in bacteria
  Bacterial resistance: Spectinomycin, 50 μg/mL
  Growth temperature: 37°C
  Growth strain: DH5alpha
  Copy number: High Copy
Gene/Insert
  Gene/Insert name: BPLF1_2001-3000
  Species: Epstein-Barr virus
  Mutation: None (wildtype)
  Cloning method: Gateway Cloning
Terms and licenses: Academic/Nonprofit Terms; Industry Terms: Not Available to Industry
How to cite: pENTR223-BPLF1_2001-3000 was a gift from Eric Johannsen (Addgene plasmid # 198586 ; http://n2t.net/addgene:198586 ; RRID:Addgene_198586)
